Addgene plasmid #131902: pDONR221_SLC52A2
Purpose: Gateway entry clone with codon-optimized ORF sequence for subcloning into custom expression vectors
Depositing lab: RESOLUTE Consortium & Giulio Superti-Furga. Depositing organization: CeMM Research Center for Molecular Medicine. Publication: The RESOLUTE consortium: unlocking SLC transporters for drug discovery. Superti-Furga G, Lackner D, Wiedmer T, Ingles-Prieto A, Barbosa B, Girardi E, Goldmann U, Gurtl B, Klavins K, Klimek C, Lindinger S, Lineiro-Retes E, Muller AC, Onstein S, Redinger G, Reil D, Sedlyarov V, Wolf G, Crawford M, Everley R, ... Steppan CM. Nat Rev Drug Discov. 2020 Jul;19(7):429-430. doi: 10.1038/d41573-020-00056-6. PubMed 32265506.
Backbone
  Vector backbone: pDONR221
  Backbone manufacturer: Thermo Fisher Scientific
  Backbone size w/o insert (bp): 2550
  Vector type: Mammalian Expression
Growth in bacteria
  Bacterial resistance: Kanamycin, 50 μg/mL
  Growth temperature: 37°C
  Growth strain: Stbl3
  Copy number: High Copy
Gene/Insert
  Gene/Insert name: SLC52A2 (alt name: FLJ11856, PAR1, GPCR41, D15Ertd747e, RFVT2, hRFT3, GPR172A)
  Species: H. sapiens (human)
  Insert size (bp): 1335
  Entrez Gene: GPR172A (a.k.a. PAR1, RFT3, hRFT3, GPCR41, D15Ertd747e)
  Cloning method: Gateway Cloning
  Sequencing primers: 5′ M13-fwd; 3′ M13-rev
Terms and licenses: Academic/Nonprofit Terms; Industry Terms
Depositor comments: For more information on the full Resolute plasmid collection, please see www.addgene.org/depositor-collections/re-solute/. Please provide your feedback on this plasmid to the RESOLUTE consortium by filling out their RESOLUTE repository feedback form: https://forms.office.com/Pages/ResponsePage.aspx?id=0e05yklzmkS7rjFGQL4N7z4feCLQvEJAmVcOCM_u885UN1JJRko0Ukg4TVQwNTZLOUxPQVJWT1NHUCQlQCN0PWcu
How to cite: pDONR221_SLC52A2 was a gift from RESOLUTE Consortium & Giulio Superti-Furga (Addgene plasmid # 131902 ; http://n2t.net/addgene:131902 ; RRID:Addgene_131902)
