[The description below was written by a language model from this plasmid's Addgene catalogue record and the feature table of its GenBank file.]
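Description:
pDONR221_SLC52A2 is a Gateway entry clone built on the pDONR221 backbone (Thermo Fisher Scientific), carrying a codon-optimized open reading frame for human SLC52A2, also known as RFVT2, hRFT3 or GPR172A, a solute carrier family member. The circular plasmid is 3885 bp, consisting of a roughly 2.55 kb backbone plus a 1335 bp insert. It is maintained in E. coli through a high-copy ColE1/pUC-type origin of replication and selected with kanamycin through the aph(3')-Ia aminoglycoside phosphotransferase gene.

The feature table does not annotate the ORF itself, but the interval between the attL1 and attL2 sites matches the stated insert size, so the insert evidently lies there. These attL sites are the substrates for the LR Clonase reaction, which transfers the flanked ORF directionally into any attR-containing destination vector. Upstream of attL1 sit the rrnB T1 and T2 transcription terminators, which shield the insert from read-through transcription in bacteria. M13 forward and reverse primer sites flank the cassette for sequence verification, and a T7 promoter lies just outside attL2, oriented toward the insert.

Although the catalogue lists the vector type as mammalian expression, the annotated features include no eukaryotic promoter or polyadenylation signal, so expression depends on the destination vector chosen. The record does not mention any tags on the ORF or whether it retains a stop codon. The plasmid belongs to a consortium-generated collection of SLC transporter clones and is intended as a source for subcloning SLC52A2 into custom expression vectors.
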