LOCUS       Exported 3885 bp ds-DNA circular SYN 12-MAY-2021
DEFINITION  Gateway entry clone with codon-optimized ORF sequence for subcloning
            into custom expression vectors.
ACCESSION   .
VERSION     .
KEYWORDS    pDONR221_SLC52A2
SOURCE      synthetic DNA construct
  ORGANISM  synthetic DNA construct
REFERENCE   1 (bases 1 to 3885)
  TITLE     RESOLUTE consortium SLC collection
REFERENCE   2 (bases 1 to 3885)
  AUTHORS   .
  TITLE     Direct Submission
  JOURNAL   Exported May 12, 2021 from SnapGene Server 1.1.58
            http://www.snapgene.com
FEATURES             Location/Qualifiers
     source          1..3885
                     /organism="synthetic DNA construct"
                     /mol_type="other DNA"
     primer_bind     92..109
                     /label=L4440
                     /note="L4440 vector, forward primer"
     terminator      268..295
                     /label=rrnB T2 terminator
                     /note="transcription terminator T2 from the E. coli rrnB
                     gene"
     terminator      387..473
                     /gene="Escherichia coli rrnB"
                     /label=rrnB T1 terminator
                     /note="transcription terminator T1 from the E. coli rrnB
                     gene"
     primer_bind     522..544
                     /label=M13/pUC Forward
                     /note="In lacZ gene"
     primer_bind     536..553
                     /label=M13 Forward
                     /note="In lacZ gene. Also called M13-F20 or M13 (-21)
                     Forward"
     primer_bind     537..553
                     /label=M13 fwd
                     /note="common sequencing primer, one of multiple similar
                     variants"
     protein_bind    569..668
                     /gene="mutant version of attL"
                     /label=attL1
                     /bound_moiety="LR Clonase(TM)"
                     /note="recombination site for the Gateway(R) LR reaction"
     protein_bind    complement(2010..2109)
                     /gene="mutant version of attL"
                     /label=attL2
                     /bound_moiety="LR Clonase(TM)"
                     /note="recombination site for the Gateway(R) LR reaction"
     primer_bind     complement(2126..2145)
                     /label=T7
                     /note="T7 promoter, forward primer"
     promoter        complement(2127..2145)
                     /label=T7 promoter
                     /note="promoter for bacteriophage T7 RNA polymerase"
     primer_bind     complement(2150..2166)
                     /label=M13 rev
                     /note="common sequencing primer, one of multiple similar
                     variants"
     primer_bind     complement(2150..2166)
                     /label=M13 Reverse
                     /note="In lacZ gene. Also called M13-rev"
     primer_bind     complement(2268..2287)
                     /label=pENTR-R
                     /note="pENTR vectors, reverse primer"
     CDS             2279..3088
                     /codon_start=1
                     /gene="aph(3')-Ia"
                     /product="aminoglycoside phosphotransferase"
                     /label=KanR
                     /note="confers resistance to kanamycin in bacteria or G418
                     (Geneticin(R)) in eukaryotes"
                     /translation="MSHIQRETSRPRLNSNMDADLYGYKWARDNVGQSGATIYRLYGKP
                     DAPELFLKHGKGSVANDVTDEMVRLNWLTEFMPLPTIKHFIRTPDDAWLLTTAIPGKTA
                     FQVLEEYPDSGENIVDALAVFLRRLHSIPVCNCPFNSDRVFRLAQAQSRMNNGLVDASD
                     FDDERNGWPVEQVWKEMHKLLPFSPDSVVTHGDFSLDNLIFDEGKLIGCIDVGRVGIAD
                     RYQDLAILWNCLGEFSPSLQKRLFQKYGIDNPDMNKLQFHLMLDEFF"
     primer_bind     complement(2346..2365)
                     /label=Kan-R
                     /note="Kanamycin resistance gene, reverse primer"
     rep_origin      3235..3823
                     /direction=RIGHT
                     /label=ori
                     /note="high-copy-number ColE1/pMB1/pBR322/pUC origin of
                     replication"
     primer_bind     3724..3743
                     /label=pBR322ori-F
                     /note="pBR322 origin, forward primer"
ORIGIN
        1 ctttcctgcg ttatcccctg attctgtgga taaccgtatt accgcctttg agtgagctga
       61 taccgctcgc cgcagccgaa cgaccgagcg cagcgagtca gtgagcgagg aagcggaaga
      121 gcgcccaata cgcaaaccgc ctctccccgc gcgttggccg attcattaat gcagctggca
      181 cgacaggttt cccgactgga aagcgggcag tgagcgcaac gcaattaata cgcgtaccgc
      241 tagccaggaa gagtttgtag aaacgcaaaa aggccatccg tcaggatggc cttctgctta
      301 gtttgatgcc tggcagttta tggcgggcgt cctgcccgcc accctccggg ccgttgcttc
      361 acaacgttca aatccgctcc cggcggattt gtcctactca ggagagcgtt caccgacaaa
      421 caacagataa aacgaaaggc ccagtcttcc gactgagcct ttcgttttat ttgatgcctg
      481 gcagttccct actctcgcgt taacgctagc atggatgttt tcccagtcac gacgttgtaa
      541 aacgacggcc agtcttaagc tcgggcccca aataatgatt ttattttgac tgatagtgac
      601 ctgttcgttg caacacattg atgagcaatg cttttttata atgccaactt tgtacaaaaa
      661 agcaggctcc accatggcag cacctacccc agcaaggccc gtgctgacac acctgctggt
      721 ggccctgttc ggaatgggat cctgggcagc agtgaacgga atctgggtgg agctgcctgt
      781 ggtggtgaag gagctgccag agggatggag cctgccatcc tacgtgtctg tgctggtggc
      841 cctgggcaat ctgggactgc tggtggtgac cctgtggcgg agactggcac ctggcaagga
      901 tgagcaggtg ccaatcaggg tggtgcaggt gctgggaatg gtgggaacag ccctgctggc
      961 aagcctgtgg caccacgtgg caccagtggc aggacagctg cactccgtgg ccttcctggc
     1021 cctggccttt gtgctggccc tggcatgctg tgcctccaac gtgaccttcc tgccttttct
     1081 gtctcacctg ccccctaggt tcctgcgctc cttctttctg ggacagggac tgtctgccct
     1141 gctgccatgc gtgctggccc tggtgcaggg agtgggccgg ctggagtgtc caccagcacc
     1201 catcaatgga acccctggac ctccactgga tttcctggag agatttccag cctccacctt
     1261 cttttgggcc ctgacagccc tgctggtggc atctgccgca gcatttcagg gactgctgct
     1321 gctgctgccc cctccaccca gcgtgcccac aggcgagctg ggctccggac tgcaagtggg
     1381 agcaccagga gcagaggagg aggtggagga gagctcccca ctgcaggagc ctccatccca
     1441 ggcagcagga accacaccag gacctgaccc aaaggcctac cagctgctga gcgcccggtc
     1501 cgcctgcctg ctgggactgc tggccgccac caacgccctg acaaatggcg tgctgcccgc
     1561 cgtgcagtcc ttctcttgtc tgccttacgg caggctggcc tatcacctgg cagtggtgct
     1621 gggaagcgcc gcaaaccctc tggcatgctt cctggccatg ggcgtgctgt gccgctctct
     1681 ggcaggactg ggaggactga gcctgctggg cgtgttttgc ggaggatacc tgatggcact
     1741 ggccgtgctg agcccatgtc cacctctggt gggcacctcc gccggagtgg tgctggtggt
     1801 gctgtcttgg gtgctgtgcc tgggcgtgtt tagctatgtg aaggtggccg cctctagcct
     1861 gctgcacgga ggaggccggc ctgccctgct ggcagccggc gtggcaatcc aagtgggatc
     1921 tctgctggga gcagtggcaa tgttcccacc cacatctatc tatcacgtgt ttcacagcag
     1981 aaaggactgc gccgatccct gtgacagcga cccagctttc ttgtacaaag ttggcattat
     2041 aagaaagcat tgcttatcaa tttgttgcaa cgaacaggtc actatcagtc aaaataaaat
     2101 cattatttgc catccagctg atatccccta tagtgagtcg tattacatgg tcatagctgt
     2161 ttcctggcag ctctggcccg tgtctcaaaa tctctgatgt tacattgcac aagataaaaa
     2221 tatatcatca tgaacaataa aactgtctgc ttacataaac agtaatacaa ggggtgttat
     2281 gagccatatt caacgggaaa cgtcgaggcc gcgattaaat tccaacatgg atgctgattt
     2341 atatgggtat aaatgggctc gcgataatgt cgggcaatca ggtgcgacaa tctatcgctt
     2401 gtatgggaag cccgatgcgc cagagttgtt tctgaaacat ggcaaaggta gcgttgccaa
     2461 tgatgttaca gatgagatgg tcagactaaa ctggctgacg gaatttatgc ctcttccgac
     2521 catcaagcat tttatccgta ctcctgatga tgcatggtta ctcaccactg cgatccccgg
     2581 aaaaacagca ttccaggtat tagaagaata tcctgattca ggtgaaaata ttgttgatgc
     2641 gctggcagtg ttcctgcgcc ggttgcattc gattcctgtt tgtaattgtc cttttaacag
     2701 cgatcgcgta tttcgtctcg ctcaggcgca atcacgaatg aataacggtt tggttgatgc
     2761 gagtgatttt gatgacgagc gtaatggctg gcctgttgaa caagtctgga aagaaatgca
     2821 taaacttttg ccattctcac cggattcagt cgtcactcat ggtgatttct cacttgataa
     2881 ccttattttt gacgagggga aattaatagg ttgtattgat gttggacgag tcggaatcgc
     2941 agaccgatac caggatcttg ccatcctatg gaactgcctc ggtgagtttt ctccttcatt
     3001 acagaaacgg ctttttcaaa aatatggtat tgataatcct gatatgaata aattgcagtt
     3061 tcatttgatg ctcgatgagt ttttctaatc agaattggtt aattggttgt aacactggca
     3121 gagcattacg ctgacttgac gggacggcgc aagctcatga ccaaaatccc ttaacgtgag
     3181 ttacgcgtcg ttccactgag cgtcagaccc cgtagaaaag atcaaaggat cttcttgaga
     3241 tccttttttt ctgcgcgtaa tctgctgctt gcaaacaaaa aaaccaccgc taccagcggt
     3301 ggtttgtttg ccggatcaag agctaccaac tctttttccg aaggtaactg gcttcagcag
     3361 agcgcagata ccaaatactg ttcttctagt gtagccgtag ttaggccacc acttcaagaa
     3421 ctctgtagca ccgcctacat acctcgctct gctaatcctg ttaccagtgg ctgctgccag
     3481 tggcgataag tcgtgtctta ccgggttgga ctcaagacga tagttaccgg ataaggcgca
     3541 gcggtcgggc tgaacggggg gttcgtgcac acagcccagc ttggagcgaa cgacctacac
     3601 cgaactgaga tacctacagc gtgagctatg agaaagcgcc acgcttcccg aagggagaaa
     3661 ggcggacagg tatccggtaa gcggcagggt cggaacagga gagcgcacga gggagcttcc
     3721 agggggaaac gcctggtatc tttatagtcc tgtcgggttt cgccacctct gacttgagcg
     3781 tcgatttttg tgatgctcgt caggggggcg gagcctatgg aaaaacgcca gcaacgcggc
     3841 ctttttacgg ttcctggcct tttgctggcc ttttgctcac atgtt
//
