>Addgene plasmid #131902 | pDONR221_SLC52A2 | depositor partial sequence | sequence record 253204 | Codon-optimized ORF of SLC52A2
ATGGCAGCACCTACCCCAGCAAGGCCCGTGCTGACACACCTGCTGGTGGCCCTGTTCGGAATGGGATCCT
GGGCAGCAGTGAACGGAATCTGGGTGGAGCTGCCTGTGGTGGTGAAGGAGCTGCCAGAGGGATGGAGCCT
GCCATCCTACGTGTCTGTGCTGGTGGCCCTGGGCAATCTGGGACTGCTGGTGGTGACCCTGTGGCGGAGA
CTGGCACCTGGCAAGGATGAGCAGGTGCCAATCAGGGTGGTGCAGGTGCTGGGAATGGTGGGAACAGCCC
TGCTGGCAAGCCTGTGGCACCACGTGGCACCAGTGGCAGGACAGCTGCACTCCGTGGCCTTCCTGGCCCT
GGCCTTTGTGCTGGCCCTGGCATGCTGTGCCTCCAACGTGACCTTCCTGCCTTTTCTGTCTCACCTGCCC
CCTAGGTTCCTGCGCTCCTTCTTTCTGGGACAGGGACTGTCTGCCCTGCTGCCATGCGTGCTGGCCCTGG
TGCAGGGAGTGGGCCGGCTGGAGTGTCCACCAGCACCCATCAATGGAACCCCTGGACCTCCACTGGATTT
CCTGGAGAGATTTCCAGCCTCCACCTTCTTTTGGGCCCTGACAGCCCTGCTGGTGGCATCTGCCGCAGCA
TTTCAGGGACTGCTGCTGCTGCTGCCCCCTCCACCCAGCGTGCCCACAGGCGAGCTGGGCTCCGGACTGC
AAGTGGGAGCACCAGGAGCAGAGGAGGAGGTGGAGGAGAGCTCCCCACTGCAGGAGCCTCCATCCCAGGC
AGCAGGAACCACACCAGGACCTGACCCAAAGGCCTACCAGCTGCTGAGCGCCCGGTCCGCCTGCCTGCTG
GGACTGCTGGCCGCCACCAACGCCCTGACAAATGGCGTGCTGCCCGCCGTGCAGTCCTTCTCTTGTCTGC
CTTACGGCAGGCTGGCCTATCACCTGGCAGTGGTGCTGGGAAGCGCCGCAAACCCTCTGGCATGCTTCCT
GGCCATGGGCGTGCTGTGCCGCTCTCTGGCAGGACTGGGAGGACTGAGCCTGCTGGGCGTGTTTTGCGGA
GGATACCTGATGGCACTGGCCGTGCTGAGCCCATGTCCACCTCTGGTGGGCACCTCCGCCGGAGTGGTGC
TGGTGGTGCTGTCTTGGGTGCTGTGCCTGGGCGTGTTTAGCTATGTGAAGGTGGCCGCCTCTAGCCTGCT
GCACGGAGGAGGCCGGCCTGCCCTGCTGGCAGCCGGCGTGGCAATCCAAGTGGGATCTCTGCTGGGAGCA
GTGGCAATGTTCCCACCCACATCTATCTATCACGTGTTTCACAGCAGAAAGGACTGCGCCGATCCCTGTG
ACAGC
